>Addgene plasmid #76173 | LMTK2 gRNA (BRDN0001145198) | addgene full sequence | sequence record 185328 | Addgene Assembled Sequence
CCCGGGTGCAAAGATGGATAAAGTTTTAAACAGAGAGGAATCTTTGCAGCTAATGGACCTTCTAGGTCTT
GAAAGGAGTGGGAATTGGCTCCGGTGCCCGTCAGTGGGCAGAGCGCACATCGCCCACAGTCCCCGAGAAG
TTGGGGGGAGGGGTCGGCAATTGATCCGGTGCCTAGAGAAGGTGGCGCGGGGTAAACTGGGAAAGTGATG
TCGTGTACTGGCTCCGCCTTTTTCCCGAGGGTGGGGGAGAACCGTATATAAGTGCAGTAGTCGCCGTGAA
CGTTCTTTTTCGCAACGGGTTTGCCGCCAGAACACAGGTAAGTGCCGTGTGTGGTTCCCGCGGGCCTGGC
CTCTTTACGGGTTATGGCCCTTGCGTGCCTTGAATTACTTCCACCTGGCTGCAGTACGTGATTCTTGATC
CCGAGCTTCGGGTTGGAAGTGGGTGGGAGAGTTCGAGGCCTTGCGCTTAAGGAGCCCCTTCGCCTCGTGC
TTGAGTTGAGGCCTGGCCTGGGCGCTGGGGCCGCCGCGTGCGAATCTGGTGGCACCTTCGCGCCTGTCTC
GCTGCTTTCGATAAGTCTCTAGCCATTTAAAATTTTTGATGACCTGCTGCGACGCTTTTTTTCTGGCAAG
ATAGTCTTGTAAATGCGGGCCAAGATCTGCACACTGGTATTTCGGTTTTTGGGGCCGCGGGCGGCGACGG
GGCCCGTGCGTCCCAGCGCACATGTTCGGCGAGGCGGGGCCTGCGAGCGCGGCCACCGAGAATCGGACGG
GGGTAGTCTCAAGCTGGCCGGCCTGCTCTGGTGCCTGGCCTCGCGCCGCCGTGTATCGCCCCGCCCTGGG
CGGCAAGGCTGGCCCGGTCGGCACCAGTTGCGTGAGCGGAAAGATGGCCGCTTCCCGGCCCTGCTGCAGG
GAGCTCAAAATGGAGGACGCGGCGCTCGGGAGAGCGGGCGGGTGAGTCACCCACACAAAGGAAAAGGGCC
TTTCCGTCCTCAGCCGTCGCTTCATGTGACTCCACGGAGTACCGGGCGCCGTCCAGGCACCTCGATTAGT
TCTCGAGCTTTTGGAGTACGTCGTCTTTAGGTTGGGGGGAGGGGTTTTATGCGATGGAGTTTCCCCACAC
TGAGTGGGTGGAGACTGAAGTTAGGCCAGCTTGGCACTTGATGTAATTCTCCTTGGAATTTGCCCTTTTT
GAGTTTGGATCTTGGTTCATTCTCAAGCCTCAGACAGTGGTTCAAAGTTTTTTTCTTCCATTTCAGGTGT
CGTGACGTACGGCCACCATGACCGAGTACAAGCCCACGGTGCGCCTCGCCACCCGCGACGACGTCCCCAG
GGCCGTACGCACCCTCGCCGCCGCGTTCGCCGACTACCCCGCCACGCGCCACACCGTCGATCCGGACCGC
CACATCGAGCGGGTCACCGAGCTGCAAGAACTCTTCCTCACGCGCGTCGGGCTCGACATCGGCAAGGTGT
GGGTCGCGGACGACGGCGCCGCCGTGGCGGTCTGGACCACGCCGGAGAGCGTCGAAGCGGGGGCGGTGTT
CGCCGAGATCGGCCCGCGCATGGCCGAGTTGAGCGGTTCCCGGCTGGCCGCGCAGCAACAGATGGAAGGC
CTCCTGGCGCCGCACCGGCCCAAGGAGCCCGCGTGGTTCCTGGCCACCGTCGGAGTCTCGCCCGACCACC
AGGGCAAGGGTCTGGGCAGCGCCGTCGTGCTCCCCGGAGTGGAGGCGGCCGAGCGCGCCGGGGTGCCCGC
CTTCCTGGAGACCTCCGCGCCCCGCAACCTCCCCTTCTACGAGCGGCTCGGCTTCACCGTCACCGCCGAC
GTCGAGGTGCCCGAAGGACCGCGCACCTGGTGCATGACCCGCAAGCCCGGTGCCTGAACGCGTTAAGTCG
ACAATCAACCTCTGGATTACAAAATTTGTGAAAGATTGACTGGTATTCTTAACTATGTTGCTCCTTTTAC
GCTATGTGGATACGCTGCTTTAATGCCTTTGTATCATGCTATTGCTTCCCGTATGGCTTTCATTTTCTCC
TCCTTGTATAAATCCTGGTTGCTGTCTCTTTATGAGGAGTTGTGGCCCGTTGTCAGGCAACGTGGCGTGG
TGTGCACTGTGTTTGCTGACGCAACCCCCACTGGTTGGGGCATTGCCACCACCTGTCAGCTCCTTTCCGG
GACTTTCGCTTTCCCCCTCCCTATTGCCACGGCGGAACTCATCGCCGCCTGCCTTGCCCGCTGCTGGACA
GGGGCTCGGCTGTTGGGCACTGACAATTCCGTGGTGTTGTCGGGGAAATCATCGTCCTTTCCTTGGCTGC
TCGCCTGTGTTGCCACCTGGATTCTGCGCGGGACGTCCTTCTGCTACGTCCCTTCGGCCCTCAATCCAGC
GGACCTTCCTTCCCGCGGCCTGCTGCCGGCTCTGCGGCCTCTTCCGCGTCTTCGCCTTCGCCCTCAGACG
AGTCGGATCTCCCTTTGGGCCGCCTCCCCGCGTCGACTTTAAGACCAATGACTTACAAGGCAGCTGTAGA
TCTTAGCCACTTTTTAAAAGAAAAGGGGGGACTGGAAGGGCTAATTCACTCCCAACGAAGACAAGATCTG
CTTTTTGCTTGTACTGGGTCTCTCTGGTTAGACCAGATCTGAGCCTGGGAGCTCTCTGGCTAACTAGGGA
ACCCACTGCTTAAGCCTCAATAAAGCTTGCCTTGAGTGCTTCAAGTAGTGTGTGCCCGTCTGTTGTGTGA
CTCTGGTAACTAGAGATCCCTCAGACCCTTTTAGTCAGTGTGGAAAATCTCTAGCAGTACGTATAGTAGT
TCATGTCATCTTATTATTCAGTATTTATAACTTGCAAAGAAATGAATATCAGAGAGTGAGAGGAACTTGT
TTATTGCAGCTTATAATGGTTACAAATAAAGCAATAGCATCACAAATTTCACAAATAAAGCATTTTTTTC
ACTGCATTCTAGTTGTGGTTTGTCCAAACTCATCAATGTATCTTATCATGTCTGGCTCTAGCTATCCCGC
CCCTAACTCCGCCCATCCCGCCCCTAACTCCGCCCAGTTCCGCCCATTCTCCGCCCCATGGCTGACTAAT
TTTTTTTATTTATGCAGAGGCCGAGGCCGCCTCGGCCTCTGAGCTATTCCAGAAGTAGTGAGGAGGCTTT
TTTGGAGGCCTAGGGACGTACCCAATTCGCCCTATAGTGAGTCGTATTACGCGCGCTCACTGGCCGTCGT
TTTACAACGTCGTGACTGGGAAAACCCTGGCGTTACCCAACTTAATCGCCTTGCAGCACATCCCCCTTTC
GCCAGCTGGCGTAATAGCGAAGAGGCCCGCACCGATCGCCCTTCCCAACAGTTGCGCAGCCTGAATGGCG
AATGGG
[124 nt withheld, positions 3367-3490]
C
[91 nt withheld, positions 3492-3582]
A
[49 nt withheld, positions 3584-3632]
CCTTTGACGTTGGAGTCCACGTTCTTT
[37 nt withheld, positions 3660-3696]
ACCCTATCTCGGTCTATTCTTTTGATTTATAAGGGATTTTGCCGATTTCGGCCTATTGGTTAAAAAATGA
GCTGATTTAACAAAAATTTAACGCGAATTTTAACAAAATATTAACGCTTACAATTTAGGTGGCACTTTTC
GGGGAAATGTGCGCGGAACCCCTATTTGTTTATTTTTCTAAATACATTCAAATATGTATCCGCTCATGAG
ACAATAACCCTGATAAATGCTTCAATAATATTGAAAAAGGAAGAGTATGAGTATTCAACATTTCCGTGTC
GCCCTTATTCCCTTTTTTGCGGCATTTTGCCTTCCTGTTTTTGCTCACCCAGAAACGCTGGTGAAAGTAA
AAGATGCTGAAGATCAGTTGGGTGCACGAGTGGGTTACATCGAACTGGATCTCAACAGCGGTAAGATCCT
TGAGAGTTTTCGCCCCGAAGAACGTTTTCCAATGATGAGCACTTTTAAAGTTCTGCTATGTGGCGCGGTA
TTATCCCGTATTGACGCCGGGCAAGAGCAACTCGGTCGCCGCATACACTATTCTCAGAATGACTTGGTTG
AGTACTCACCAGTCACAGAAAAGCATCTTACGGATGGCATGACAGTAAGAGAATTATGCAGTGCTGCCAT
AACCATGAGTGATAACACTGCGGCCAACTTACTTCTGACAACGATCGGAGGACCGAAGGAGCTAACCGCT
TTTTTGCACAACATGGGGGATCATGTAACTCGCCTTGATCGTTGGGAACCGGAGCTGAATGAAGCCATAC
CAAACGACGAGCGTGACACCACGATGCCTGTAGCAATGGCAACAACGTTGCGCAAACTATTAACTGGCGA
ACTACTTACTCTAGCTTCCCGGCAACAATTAATAGACTGGATGGAGGCGGATAAAGTTGCAGGACCACTT
CTGCGCTCGGCCCTTCCGGCTGGCTGGTTTATTGCTGATAAATCTGGAGCCGGTGAGCGTGGGTCTCGCG
GTATCATTGCAGCACTGGGGCCAGATGGTAAGCCCTCCCGTATCGTAGTTATCTACACGACGGGGAGTCA
GGCAACTATGGATGAACGAAATAGACAGATCGCTGAGATAGGTGCCTCACTGATTAAGCATTGGTAACTG
TCAGACCAAGTTTACTCATATATACTTTAGATTGATTTAAAACTTCATTTTTAATTTAAAAGGATCTAGG
TGAAGATCCTTTTTGATAATCTCATGACCAAAATCCCTTAACGTGAGTTTTCGTTCCACTGAGCGTCAGA
CCCCGTAGAAAAGATCAAAGGATCTTCTTGAGATCCTTTTTTTCTGCGCGTAATCTGCTGCTTGCAAACA
AAAAAACCACCGCTACCAGCGGTGGTTTGTTTGCCGGATCAAGAGCTACCAACTCTTTTTCCGAAGGTAA
CTGGCTTCAGCAGAGCGCAGATACCAAATACTGTTCTTCTAGTGTAGCCGTAGTTAGGCCACCACTTCAA
GAACTCTGTAGCACCGCCTACATACCTCGCTCTGCTAATCCTGTTACCAGTGGCTGCTGCCAGTGGCGAT
AAGTCGTGTCTTACCGGGTTGGACTCAAGACGATAGTTACCGGATAAGGCGCAGCGGTCGGGCTGAACGG
GGGGTTCGTGCACACAGCCCAGCTTGGAGCGAACGACCTACACCGAACTGAGATACCTACAGCGTGAGCT
ATGAGAAAGCGCCACGCTTCCCGAAGGGAGAAAGGCGGACAGGTATCCGGTAAGCGGCAGGGTCGGAACA
GGAGAGCGCACGAGGGAGCTTCCAGGGGGAAACGCCTGGTATCTTTATAGTCCTGTCGGGTTTCGCCACC
TCTGACTTGAGCGTCGATTTTTGTGATGCTCGTCAGGGGGGCGGAGCCTATGGAAAAACGCCAGCAACGC
GGCCTTTTTACGGTTCCTGGCCTTTTGCTGGCCTTTTGCTCACATGTTCTTTCCTGCGTTATCCCCTGAT
TCTGTGGATAACCGTATTACCGCCTTTGAGTGAGCTGATACCGCTCGCCGCAGCCGAACGACCGAGCGCA
GCGAGTCAGTGAGCGAGGAAGCGGAAGAGCGCCCAATACGCAAACCGCCTCTCCCCGCGCGTTGGCCGAT
TCATTAATGCAGCTGGCACGACAGGTTTCCCGACTGGAAAGCGGGCAGTGAGCGCAACGCAATTAATGTG
AGTTAGCTCACTCATTAGGCACCCCAGGCTTTACACTTTATGCTTCCGGCTCGTATGTTGTGTGGAATTG
TGAGCGGATAACAATTTCACACAGGAAACAGCTATGACCATGATTACGCCAAGCGCGCAATTAACCCTCA
CTAAAGGGAACAAAAGCTGGAGCTGCAAGCTTAATGTAGTCTTATGCAATACTCTTGTAGTCTTGCAACA
TGGTAACGATGAGTTAGCAACATGCCTTACAAGGAGAGAAAAAGCACCGTGCATGCCGATTGGTGGAAGT
AAGGTGGTACGATCGTGCCTTATTAGGAAGGCAACAGACGGGTCTGACATGGATTGGACGAACCACTGAA
TTGCCGCATTGCAGAGATATTGTATTTAAGTGCCTAGCTCGATACATAAACGGGTCTCTCTGGTTAGACC
AGATCTGAGCCTGGGAGCTCTCTGGCTAACTAGGGAACCCACTGCTTAAGCCTCAATAAAGCTTGCCTTG
AGTGCTTCAAGTAGTGTGTGCCCGTCTGTTGTGTGACTCTGGTAACTAGAGATCCCTCAGACCCTTTTAG
TCAGTGTGGAAAATCTCTAGCAGTGGCGCCCGAACAGGGACTTGAAAGCGAAAGGGAAACCAGAGGAGCT
CTCTCGACGCAGGACTCGGCTTGCTGAAGCGCGCACGGCAAGAGGCGAGGGGCGGCGACTGGTGAGTACG
CCAAAAATTTTGACTAGCGGAGGCTAGAAGGAGAGAGATGGGTGCGAGAGCGTCAGTATTAAGCGGGGGA
GAATTAGATCGCGATGGGAAAAAATTCGGTTAAGGCCAGGGGGAAAGAAAAAATATAAATTAAAACATAT
AGTATGGGCAAGCAGGGAGCTAGAACGATTCGCAGTTAATCCTGGCCTGTTAGAAACATCAGAAGGCTGT
AGACAAATACTGGGACAGCTACAACCATCCCTTCAGACAGGATCAGAAGAACTTAGATCATTATATAATA
CAGTAGCAACCCTCTATTGTGTGCATCAAAGGATAGAGATAAAAGACACCAAGGAAGCTTTAGACAAGAT
AGAGGAAGAGCAAAACAAAAGTAAGACCACCGCACAGCAAGCGGCCGCTGATCTTCAGACCTGGAGGAGG
AGATATGAGGGACAATTGGAGAAGTGAATTATATAAATATAAAGTAGTAAAAATTGAACCATTAGGAGTA
GCACCCACCAAGGCAAAGAGAAGAGTGGTGCAGAGAGAAAAAAGAGCAGTGGGAATAGGAGCTTTGTTCC
TTGGGTTCTTGGGAGCAGCAGGAAGCACTATGGGCGCAGCGTCAATGACGCTGACGGTACAGGCCAGACA
ATTATTGTCTGGTATAGTGCAGCAGCAGAACAATTTGCTGAGGGCTATTGAGGCGCAACAGCATCTGTTG
CAACTCACAGTCTGGGGCATCAAGCAGCTCCAGGCAAGAATCCTGGCTGTGGAAAGATACCTAAAGGATC
AACAGCTCCTGGGGATTTGGGGTTGCTCTGGAAAACTCATTTGCACCACTGCTGTGCCTTGGAATGCTAG
TTGGAGTAATAAATCTCTGGAACAGATTTGGAATCACACGACCTGGATGGAGTGGGACAGAGAAATTAAC
AATTACACAAGCTTAATACACTCCTTAATTGAAGAATCGCAAAACCAGCAAGAAAAGAATGAACAAGAAT
TATTGGAATTAGATAAATGGGCAAGTTTGTGGAATTGGTTTAACATAACAAATTGGCTGTGGTATATAAA
ATTATTCATAATGATAGTAGGAGGCTTGGTAGGTTTAAGAATAGTTTTTGCTGTACTTTCTATAGTGAAT
AGAGTTAGGCAGGGATATTCACCATTATCGTTTCAGACCCACCTCCCAACCCCGAGGGGACCCAGAGAGG
GCCTATTTCCCATGATTCCTTCATATTTGCATATACGATACAAGGCTGTTAGAGAGATAATTAGAATTAA
TTTGACTGTAAACACAAAGATATTAGTACAAAATACGTGACGTAGAAAGTAATAATTTCTTGGGTAGTTT
GCAGTTTTAAAATTATGTTTTAAAATGGACTATCATATGCTTACCGTAACTTGAAAGTATTTCGATTTCT
TGGCTTTATATATCTTGTGGAAAGGACGAAACACCGACAATAACATCTAAACACGTGTTTTAGAGCTAGA
AATAGCAAGTTAAAATAAGGCTAGTCCGTTATCAACTTGAAAAAGTGGCACCGAGTCGGTGCTTTTTTAA
GCTTGGCGTAACTAGATCTTGAGACAAATGGCAGTATTCATCCACAATTTTAAAAGAAAAGGGGGGATTG
GGGGGTACAGTGCAGGGGAAAGAATAGTAGACATAATAGCAACAGACATACAAACTAAAGAATTACAAAA
ACAAATTACAAAAATTCAAAATTTTCGGGTTTATTACAGGGACAGCAGAGATCCACTTTGGCGCCGGCTC
GAGGGGG
Features (pLannotate 1.2.2; 29 found; start..end, strand, type, name):
     14..80      +  CDS            small t antigen (fragment): SV40 (simian virus 40) small t antigen
    106..317     +  promoter       EF-1α core promoter: core promoter for human elongation factor EF-1α
    318..1256    +  intron         EF-1α intron A: intron upstream of the start codon of human EF-1α
   1278..1877    +  CDS            PuroR (fragment): puromycin N-acetyltransferase; pac from Streptomyces; confers resistance to puromycin
   1893..2481    +  misc_feature   WPRE: woodchuck hepatitis virus posttranscriptional regulatory element
   2532..2551    +  misc_feature   cPPT/CTS (fragment): central polypurine tract and central termination sequence of HIV-1
   2553..2786    +  LTR            3' LTR (ΔU3): self-inactivating 3' long terminal repeat (LTR) from HIV-1
   2864..2985    +  polyA_signal   SV40 poly(A) signal: SV40 polyadenylation signal
   3025..3160    +  rep_origin     SV40 ori: SV40 origin of replication
   3181..3199    -  promoter       T7 promoter: promoter for bacteriophage T7 RNA polymerase
   3207..3362    +  CDS            lacZα (fragment): LacZα fragment of β-galactosidase; lacZ fragment
   3367..3795    +  rep_origin     f1 ori (sequence partly withheld): f1 bacteriophage origin of replication; arrow indicates direction of (+) strand synthesis
   3848..3952    +  promoter       AmpR promoter: bla
   3953..4813    +  CDS            AmpR: β-lactamase; bla; confers resistance to ampicillin, carbenicillin, and related antibiotics
   4984..5572    +  rep_origin     ori: high-copy-number ColE1/pMB1/pBR322/pUC origin of replication
   5755..5847    +  CDS            lacI (fragment): lac repressor; lacI; The lac repressor binds to the lac operator to inhibit transcription in E. coli. This inhibition can be relieved by adding lactose or isopropyl-β-D-thiogalactopyranoside (IPTG).
   5860..5881    +  protein_bind   CAP binding site: CAP binding activates transcription in the presence of cAMP. E. coli catabolite activator protein
   5896..5926    +  promoter       lac promoter: promoter for the E. coli lac operon
   5934..5950    +  protein_bind   lac operator: The lac repressor binds to the lac operator to inhibit transcription in E. coli. This inhibition can be relieved by adding lactose or isopropyl-β-D-thiogalactopyranoside (IPTG). lac repressor encoded by lacI
   5995..6013    +  promoter       T3 promoter: promoter for bacteriophage T3 RNA polymerase
   6041..6267    +  promoter       RSV promoter: Rous sarcoma virus enhancer/promoter
   6268..6448    +  LTR            5' LTR (truncated): truncated 5' long terminal repeat (LTR) from HIV-1
   6495..6620    +  misc_feature   HIV-1 Ψ: packaging signal of human immunodeficiency virus type 1
   6604..6967    +  CDS            HIV-1 gag (fragment): gag protein from human immunodeficiency virus 1; gag
   7113..7346    +  misc_feature   RRE: The Rev response element (RRE) of HIV-1 allows for Rev-dependent mRNA export from the nucleus to the cytoplasm.
   7723..7749    +  CDS            Rev (fragment): human immunodeficiency virus 1 (HIV-1) Rev protein; rev; enhances nuclear export of unspliced and incompletely spliced viral mRNAs
   7753..7993    +  promoter       U6 promoter: RNA polymerase III promoter for human U6 snRNA
   8023..8098    +  misc_RNA       gRNA scaffold: guide RNA scaffold for the Streptococcus pyogenes CRISPR/Cas9 system
   8154..8271    +  misc_feature   cPPT/CTS: central polypurine tract and central termination sequence of HIV-1
