[The description below was written by a language model from this plasmid's Addgene catalogue record and pLannotate feature annotations shown in this document.]
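Description:
LMTK2 gRNA (BRDN0001145198) is a third-generation lentiviral guide RNA plasmid built on the lentiGuide-Puro backbone and designed to target human LMTK2 (lemur tyrosine kinase 2), with the guide designed against the reference transcript for that gene. It belongs to a set of kinome-directed guides from an optimized sgRNA design effort. In bacteria the 8.3 kb plasmid is maintained through a high-copy ColE1/pUC-type origin and selected with ampicillin via the β-lactamase gene. An f1 origin, lac promoter/operator remnants and T7/T3 promoters are leftover cloning-vector elements.

The lentiviral transfer cassette is driven by an RSV promoter fused to a truncated HIV-1 5' LTR, which makes genomic RNA production Tat-independent. This is followed by the Ψ packaging signal with a gag fragment, the Rev response element for nuclear export, and a cPPT/CTS that aids nuclear import. Within the proviral region, the human U6 RNA polymerase III promoter transcribes the LMTK2-specific spacer joined to the Streptococcus pyogenes Cas9 guide RNA scaffold. A separate EF-1α core promoter with its intron A drives puromycin N-acetyltransferase, allowing selection of transduced mammalian cells. A WPRE enhances transcript expression, and the self-inactivating ΔU3 3' LTR disables LTR promoter activity after integration. An SV40 polyadenylation signal and SV40 origin lie outside the LTRs.

The plasmid does not encode Cas9, so it is meant to be used with a separate Cas9 lentiviral vector or in cells that already express Cas9. Its typical use is CRISPR knockout of LMTK2 in human cells.
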