Addgene plasmid #76173: LMTK2 gRNA (BRDN0001145198)
Purpose: 3rd generation lentiviral gRNA plasmid targeting human LMTK2
Depositing lab: John Doench & David Root. Depositing organization: Broad Institute. Publication: Optimized sgRNA design to maximize activity and minimize off-target effects of CRISPR-Cas9. Doench JG, Fusi N, Sullender M, Hegde M, Vaimberg EW, Donovan KF, Smith I, Tothova Z, Wilen C, Orchard R, Virgin HW, Listgarten J, Root DE. Nat Biotechnol. 2016 Jan 18. doi: 10.1038/nbt.3437. PubMed 26780180.
Backbone
  Vector backbone: lentiGuide-Puro
  Backbone manufacturer: Zhang Lab (Addgene plasmid # 52963)
  Vector type: Mammalian Expression, Lentiviral, CRISPR
  Selectable markers: Puromycin
Growth in bacteria
  Bacterial resistance: Ampicillin, 100 μg/mL
  Growth temperature: 37°C
  Growth strain: DH5alpha
  Copy number: High Copy
Gene/Insert
  Gene/Insert name: LMTK2 (alt names: LMTK2; NM_014916.3)
  gRNA/shRNA sequence: ACAATAACATCTAAACACGT
  Species: H. sapiens (human)
  Entrez Gene: LMTK2 (a.k.a. AATYK2, BREK, KPI-2, KPI2, LMR2, PPP1R100, cprk, hBREK)
  Promoter: hU6
  Cloning method: Unknown
  Sequencing primers: 5′ U6-F; 3′ pS2-R
Terms and licenses: Academic/Nonprofit Terms; Industry Terms: Not Available to Industry
Depositor comments: The gRNA was designed to target the following Genbank reference sequence(s): NM_014916.3. Note that this plasmid does NOT contain Cas9. It should be used in conjunction with lentiCas9-Blast (Addgene #52962) or otherwise with cell lines already expressing Cas9. Browse the full kinome gRNA library at http://www.addgene.org/pooled-library/broadgpp-human-kinome/ or visit http://www.broadinstitute.org/rnai/public/ for detailed protocols and information.
How to cite: LMTK2 gRNA (BRDN0001145198) was a gift from John Doench & David Root (Addgene plasmid # 76173 ; http://n2t.net/addgene:76173 ; RRID:Addgene_76173)
