>Addgene plasmid #76173 | LMTK2 gRNA (BRDN0001145198) | depositor partial sequence | sequence record 143633 | Target Sequence
ACAATAACATCTAAACACGT
