>Addgene plasmid #76173 | LMTK2 gRNA (BRDN0001145198) | addgene partial sequence | sequence record 185327 | hU6-F
TAGAAAGTAATAATTTCTTGGGTAGTTTGCAGTTTTAAAATTATGTTTTAAAATGGACTATCATATGCTT
ACCGTAACTTGAAAGTATTTCGATTTCTTGGCTTTATATATCTTGTGGAAAGGACGAAACACCGACAATA
ACATCTAAACACGTGTTTTAGAGCTAGAAATAGCAAGTTAAAATAAGGCTAGTCCGTTATCAACTTGAAA
AAGTGGCACCGAGTCGGTGCTTTTTTAAGCTTGGCGTAACTAGATCTTGAGACAAATGGCAGTATTCATC
CACAATTTTAAAAGAAAAGGGGGGATTGGGGGGTACAGTGCAGGGGAAAGAATAGTAGACATAATAGCAA
CAGACATACAAACTAAAGAATTACAAAAACAAATTACAAAAATTCAAAATTTTCGGGTTTATTACAGGGA
CAGCAGAGATCCACTTTGGCGCCGGCTCGAGGGGGCCCGGGTGCAAAGATGGATAAAGTTTTAAACAGAG
AGGAATCTTTGCAGCTAATGGACCTTCTAGGTCTTGAAAGGAGTGGGAATTGGCTCCGGTGCCCGTCAGT
GGGCAGAGCG
